Addgene plasmid #154071: SARS-COV2-NSP1-HA-BASU
Purpose: Express SARS-CoV-2 NSP1 gene along with HA and BASU
Depositing lab: Paul Khavari. Depositing organization: Stanford University. Publication: The proximal proteome of 17 SARS-CoV-2 proteins links to disrupted antiviral signaling and host translation. Meyers JM, Ramanathan M, Shanderson RL, Beck A, Donohue L, Ferguson I, Guo MG, Rao DS, Miao W, Reynolds D, Yang X, Zhao Y, Yang YY, Blish C, Wang Y, Khavari PA. PLoS Pathog. 2021 Oct 1;17(10):e1009412. doi: 10.1371/journal.ppat.1009412. PubMed 34597346.
Backbone
  Vector backbone: EF1-alpha-promoter
  Vector type: Mammalian Expression, Lentiviral
Growth in bacteria
  Bacterial resistance: Ampicillin, 100 μg/mL
  Growth temperature: 37°C
  Growth strain: NEB Stable
  Copy number: High Copy
Gene/Insert
  Gene/Insert name: Nsp1
  Species: Severe acute respiratory syndrome coronavirus 2
  Entrez Gene: ORF1ab (a.k.a. GU280_gp01)
  Cloning method: Restriction Enzyme; 5′ cloning site unknown (unknown if destroyed); 3′ cloning site unknown (unknown if destroyed)
  Sequencing primers: 5′ EF1a-F
Terms and licenses: Academic/Nonprofit Terms; Industry Terms: Not Available to Industry
How to cite: SARS-COV2-NSP1-HA-BASU was a gift from Paul Khavari (Addgene plasmid # 154071 ; http://n2t.net/addgene:154071 ; RRID:Addgene_154071)
