[The description below was written by a language model from this plasmid's Addgene catalogue record and pLannotate feature annotations shown in this document.]
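Description:
SARS-COV2-NSP1-HA-BASU is an HIV-1-based lentiviral transfer plasmid for mammalian expression of SARS-CoV-2 non-structural protein 1 (Nsp1) fused to an HA epitope and the BASU biotin ligase. It is maintained in E. coli through a high-copy ColE1/pUC-type origin and an ampicillin resistance gene. The viral backbone carries LTR sequences at both ends, the Ψ packaging signal with an adjoining gag fragment, the Rev response element for Rev-dependent nuclear export of the genomic RNA, and the cPPT/CTS element that aids nuclear import of the reverse-transcribed genome. Sequences annotated as nef fragments sit immediately upstream of each LTR annotation. Residual lac promoter/operator sequences and an SV40 polyadenylation signal lie in the bacterial backbone.

The payload is driven by the human EF-1α promoter with its intron A. The annotated open reading frame begins with a 540-nt segment matching the SARS-CoV-2 replicase polyprotein 1a. The automated annotation text describes nsp10, but this is generic polyprotein text, and the catalogue identifies the insert as Nsp1. It is followed by a short HA tag match and a fragment of Bacillus subtilis birA, the parent enzyme of BASU, an engineered promiscuous biotin ligase. An EMCV IRES then allows puromycin N-acetyltransferase to be translated from the same transcript, so transduced cells can be selected with puromycin, and a WPRE enhances transcript expression.

In cells, the fusion would biotinylate proteins close to Nsp1, while the HA tag allows detection of the bait. The associated publication is a study mapping the proximal proteomes of 17 SARS-CoV-2 proteins, linking them to disrupted antiviral signalling and host translation.
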