Features (pLannotate 1.2.2; 26 found; start..end, strand, type, name):
    377..634     +  LTR            5' LTR (truncated): truncated 5' long terminal repeat (LTR) from HIV-1
    681..806     +  misc_feature   HIV-1 Ψ: packaging signal of human immunodeficiency virus type 1
    790..1128    +  CDS            HIV-1 gag (fragment): gag protein from human immunodeficiency virus 1; gag
   1303..1536    +  misc_feature   RRE: The Rev response element (RRE) of HIV-1 allows for Rev-dependent mRNA export from the nucleus to the cytoplasm.
   1913..2013    +  CDS            Rev (fragment): human immunodeficiency virus 1 (HIV-1) Rev protein; rev; enhances nuclear export of unspliced and incompletely spliced viral mRNAs
   2028..2143    +  misc_feature   cPPT/CTS: central polypurine tract and central termination sequence of HIV-1 (lacking the first T)
   2356..2567    +  promoter       EF-1α core promoter: core promoter for human elongation factor EF-1α
   2568..2681    +  intron         EF-1α intron A (fragment): intron upstream of the start codon of human EF-1α
   3307..3510    +  intron         EF-1α intron A: truncated intron upstream of the start codon of human EF-1α
   3550..4089    +  CDS            R1A_SARS2 (fragment) (sequence partly withheld): Experimental evidence at protein level: Swiss-Prot protein existence level 1. [Non-structural protein 10]: Plays a pivotal role in viral transcription by stimulating both nsp14 3'-5' exoribonuclease and nsp16 2'-O-methyltransferase activities. Therefore plays an essential role in viral mRNAs cap methylation. From Severe acute respiratory syndrome coronavirus 2 (2019-nCoV) (SARS-CoV-2).
   4135..4160    +  CDS            3xHA (fragment): three tandem HA epitope tags
   4162..4938    +  CDS            birA (fragment): BIRA_BACSU - Experimental evidence at protein level: Swiss-Prot protein existence level 1. Acts both as a biotin--[acetyl-CoA-carboxylase] ligase and a repressor. From Bacillus subtilis (strain 168).
   5082..5544    +  misc_feature   IRES: internal ribosome entry site (IRES) of the encephalomyocarditis virus (EMCV)
   5577..6174    +  CDS            PuroR (fragment): puromycin N-acetyltransferase; pac from Streptomyces alboniger; confers resistance to puromycin
   6190..6778    +  misc_feature   WPRE: woodchuck hepatitis virus posttranscriptional regulatory element
   6795..7313    +  CDS            nef (fragment): NEF_HV1BR - Experimental evidence at protein level: Swiss-Prot protein existence level 1. Extracellular Nef protein targets CD4(+) T-lymphocytes for apoptosis by interacting with CXCR4 surface receptors (PubMed:14990729). From Human immunodeficiency virus type 1 group M subtype B (isolate BRU/LAI) (HIV-1).
   7361..7618    +  LTR            5' LTR (truncated): truncated 5' long terminal repeat (LTR) from HIV-1
   7770..7786    -  protein_bind   lac operator: The lac repressor binds to the lac operator to inhibit transcription in E. coli. This inhibition can be relieved by adding lactose or isopropyl-β-D-thiogalactopyranoside (IPTG). lac repressor encoded by lacI
   7794..7824    -  promoter       lac promoter: promoter for the E. coli lac operon
   7839..7860    -  protein_bind   CAP binding site: CAP binding activates transcription in the presence of cAMP. E. coli catabolite activator protein
   7873..7965    -  CDS            lacI (fragment): lac repressor; lacI; The lac repressor binds to the lac operator to inhibit transcription in E. coli. This inhibition can be relieved by adding lactose or isopropyl-β-D-thiogalactopyranoside (IPTG).
   8148..8736    -  rep_origin     ori: high-copy-number ColE1/pMB1/pBR322/pUC origin of replication
   8907..9767    -  CDS            AmpR: β-lactamase; bla; confers resistance to ampicillin, carbenicillin, and related antibiotics
   9768..9872    -  promoter       AmpR promoter: bla
   9920..10054   +  polyA_signal   SV40 poly(A) signal: SV40 polyadenylation signal
  10221..329     +  CDS            nef (fragment) (across the origin): NEF_HV1BR - Experimental evidence at protein level: Swiss-Prot protein existence level 1. Extracellular Nef protein targets CD4(+) T-lymphocytes for apoptosis by interacting with CXCR4 surface receptors (PubMed:14990729). From Human immunodeficiency virus type 1 group M subtype B (isolate BRU/LAI) (HIV-1).
>Addgene plasmid #154071 | SARS-COV2-NSP1-HA-BASU | addgene full sequence | sequence record 301613 | Addgene NGS Result
TGGAAGGGCTAATTCACTCCCAAAGAAGACAAGATATCCTTGATCTGTGGATCTACCACACACAAGGCTA
CTTCCCTGATTAGCAGAACTACACACCAGGGCCAGGGGTCAGATATCCACTGACCTTTGGATGGTGCTAC
AAGCTAGTACCAGTTGAGCCAGATAAGGTAGAAGAGGCCAATAAAGGAGAGAACACCAGCTTGTTACACC
CTGTGAGCCTGCATGGGATGGATGACCCGGAGAGAGAAGTGTTAGAGTGGAGGTTTGACAGCCGCCTAGC
ATTTCATCACGTGGCCCGAGAGCTGCATCCGGAGTACTTCAAGAACTGCTGATATCGAGCTTGCTACAAG
GGACTTTCCGCTGGGGACTTTCCAGGGAGGCGTGGCCTGGGCGGGACTGGGGAGTGGCGAGCCCTCAGAT
CCTGCATATAAGCAGCTGCTTTTTGCCTGTACTGGGTCTCTCTGGTTAGACCAGATCTGAGCCTGGGAGC
TCTCTGGCTAACTAGGGAACCCACTGCTTAAGCCTCAATAAAGCTTGCCTTGAGTGCTTCAAGTAGTGTG
TGCCCGTCTGTTGTGTGACTCTGGTAACTAGAGATCCCTCAGACCCTTTTAGTCAGTGTGGAAAATCTCT
AGCAGTGGCGCCCGAACAGGGACTTGAAAGCGAAAGGGAAACCAGAGGAGCTCTCTCGACGCAGGACTCG
GCTTGCTGAAGCGCGCACGGCAAGAGGCGAGGGGCGGCGACTGGTGAGTACGCCAAAAATTTTGACTAGC
GGAGGCTAGAAGGAGAGAGATGGGTGCGAGAGCGTCAGTATTAAGCGGGGGAGAATTAGATCGCGATGGG
AAAAAATTCGGTTAAGGCCAGGGGGAAAGAAAAAATATAAATTAAAACATATAGTATGGGCAAGCAGGGA
GCTAGAACGATTCGCAGTTAATCCTGGCCTGTTAGAAACATCAGAAGGCTGTAGACAAATACTGGGACAG
CTACAACCATCCCTTCAGACAGGATCAGAAGAACTTAGATCATTATATAATACAGTAGCAACCCTCTATT
GTGTGCATCAAAGGATAGAGATAAAAGACACCAAGGAAGCTTTAGACAAGATAGAGGAAGAGCAAAACAA
AAGTAAGACCACCGCACAGCAAGCGGCCGGCCGCTGATCTTCAGACCTGGAGGAGGAGATATGAGGGACA
ATTGGAGAAGTGAATTATATAAATATAAAGTAGTAAAAATTGAACCATTAGGAGTAGCACCCACCAAGGC
AAAGAGAAGAGTGGTGCAGAGAGAAAAAAGAGCAGTGGGAATAGGAGCTTTGTTCCTTGGGTTCTTGGGA
GCAGCAGGAAGCACTATGGGCGCAGCGTCAATGACGCTGACGGTACAGGCCAGACAATTATTGTCTGGTA
TAGTGCAGCAGCAGAACAATTTGCTGAGGGCTATTGAGGCGCAACAGCATCTGTTGCAACTCACAGTCTG
GGGCATCAAGCAGCTCCAGGCAAGAATCCTGGCTGTGGAAAGATACCTAAAGGATCAACAGCTCCTGGGG
ATTTGGGGTTGCTCTGGAAAACTCATTTGCACCACTGCTGTGCCTTGGAATGCTAGTTGGAGTAATAAAT
CTCTGGAACAGATTTGGAATCACACGACCTGGATGGAGTGGGACAGAGAAATTAACAATTACACAAGCTT
AATACACTCCTTAATTGAAGAATCGCAAAACCAGCAAGAAAAGAATGAACAAGAATTATTGGAATTAGAT
AAATGGGCAAGTTTGTGGAATTGGTTTAACATAACAAATTGGCTGTGGTATATAAAATTATTCATAATGA
TAGTAGGAGGCTTGGTAGGTTTAAGAATAGTTTTTGCTGTACTTTCTATAGTGAATAGAGTTAGGCAGGG
ATATTCACCATTATCGTTTCAGACCCACCTCCCAACCCCGAGGGGACCCGACAGGCCCGAAGGAATAGAA
GAAGAAGGTGGAGAGAGAGACAGAGACAGATCCATTCGATTAGTGAACGGATCTCGACGGTATCGCCTTT
AAAAGAAAAGGGGGGATTGGGGGGTACAGTGCAGGGGAAAGAATAGTAGACATAATAGCAACAGACATAC
AAACTAAAGAATTACAAAAACAAATTACAAAAATTCAAAATTTTCGGGTTTATTACAGGGACAGCAGAGA
TCCAGTTTATCGATGAGTAATTCATACAAAAGGACTCGCCCCTGCCTTGGGGAATCCCAGGGACCGTCGT
TAAACTCCCACTAACGTAGAACCCAGAGATCGCTGCGTTCCCGCCCCCTCACCCGCCCGCTCTCGTCATC
ACTGAGGTGGAGAAGAGCATGCGTGAGGCTCCGGTGCCCGTCAGTGGGCAGAGCGCACATCGCCCACAGT
CCCCGAGAAGTTGGGGGGAGGGGTCGGCAATTGAACCGGTGCCTAGAGAAGGTGGCGCGGGGTAAACTGG
GAAAGTGATGTCGTGTACTGGCTCCGCCTTTTTCCCGAGGGTGGGGGAGAACCGTATATAAGTGCAGTAG
TCGCCGTGAACGTTCTTTTTCGCAACGGGTTTGCCGCCAGAACACAGGTAAGTGCCGTGTGTGGTTCCCG
CGGGCCTGGCCTCTTTACGGGTTATGGCCCTTGCGTGCCTTGAATTACTTCCACGCCCCTGGCTGCAGTA
CGTGATTCTTGATCCCGAGCTTCGGGTTGGAAGTGGGTGGGAGAGTTCGAGGCCTTGCGCTTAAGGAGCC
CCTTCGCCTCGTGCTTGAGTTGAGGCCTGGCTTGGGCGCTGGGGCCGCCGCGTGCGAATCTGGTGGCACC
TTCGCGCCTGTCTCGCTGCTTTCGATAAGTCTCTAGCCATTTAAAATTTTTGATGACCTGCTGCGACGCT
TTTTTTCTGGCAAGATAGTCTTGTAAATGCGGGCCAAGATCTGCACACTGGTATTTCGGTTTTTGGGGCC
GCGGGCGGCGACGGGGCCCGTGCGTCCCAGCGCACATGTTCGGCGAGGCGGGGCCTGCGAGCGCGGCCAC
CGAGAATCGGACGGGGGTAGTCTCAAGCTGGCCGGCCTGCTCTGGTGCCTGGCCTCGCGCCGCCGTGTAT
CGCCCCGCCCTGGGCGGCAAGGCTGGCCCGGTCGGCACCAGTTGCGTGAGCGGAAAGATGGCCGCTTCCC
GGCCCTGCTGCAGGGAGCTCAAAATGGAGGACGCGGCGCTCGGGAGAGCGGGCGGGTGAGTCACCCACAC
AAAGGAAAAGGGCCTTTCCGTCCTCAGCCGTCGCTTCATGTGACTCCACGGAGTACCGGGCGCCGTCCAG
GCACCTCGATTAGTTCTCGAGCTTTTGGAGTACGTCGTCTTTAGGTTGGGGGGAGGGGTTTTATGCGATG
GAGTTTCCCCACACTGAGTGGGTGGAGACTGAAGTTAGGCCAGCTTGGCACTTGATGTAATTCTCCTTGG
AATTTGCCCTTTTTGAGTTTGGATCTTGGTTCATTCTCAAGCCTCAGACAGTGGTTCAAAGTTTTTTTCT
TCCATTTCAGGTGTCGTGAGGATCTATTTCCGGTGAATTCGCCGCCACCATGGAGAGTCTTGTACCCGGC
TTTAAC
[348 nt withheld, positions 3577-3924]
AATGGGAACAAGGGCGCAGGGGGCCACAGTTATGGAGCCGACCTCAAATCCTTTGACCTTGGCGACGAGT
TGGGGACAGATCCCTACGAGGATTTCCAGGAAAACTGGAATACGAAACATAGCAGTGGCGTTACTCGCGA
GTTGATGCGCGAACTGAACGGCGGCCTCGAAGGCGGCGGGGGATGGAGCCATCCACAATTCGAGAAAGGC
TACCCATACGATGTGCCTGACTATGCTGGCAAGTTGTCTGAATCAGAGATTAGGTTTGGACTGAAAACGG
AGGTGATGGGCCAACATCTTATCTATCACGATGTTTTGTCCAGCACACAAAAGACAGCCCATGAATTGGC
AAATAACAATGCCCCCGAGGGTACCCTCGTGGTTGCAGATAAACAGACAGCCGGTAGGGGCGGGATGAGC
CGAGTGTGGCATTCTCAAGAAGGAAACGGAGTATGGATGAGTTTGATATTGCGCCCGGACATTCCGCTCC
AAAAGACGCCCCAACTTACCTTGCTGGCAGCTGTAGCGGTGGTTCAGGGAATAGAAGAGGCCGCGGGCAT
ACAGACTGATATAAAGTGGCCGAACGACATACTCATTAACGGGAAAAAAACAGTAGGGATACTTACCGAA
ATGCAAGCTGAGGAGGATCGAGTGCGCTCCGTGATTATTGGTATTGGCATTAATGTAAATCAGCAACCCA
ATGATTTCCCCGATGAGCTCAAGGACATTGCGACGAGTCTGTCCCAGGCAGCTGGGGAAAAGATCGACAG
GGCAGGTGTAATCCAGCATATCTTGCTTTGTTTCGAAAAGCGATACCGAGACTACATGACCCACGGTTTC
ACGCCCATCAAGCTCTTGTGGGAGTCATACGCCCTCGGTATTGGCACGAACATGAGGGCGAGAACTCTCA
ACGGGACATTTTACGGTAAGGCGTTGGGTATTGACGACGAAGGGGTACTTTTGTTGGAAACTAATGAAGG
CATTAAGAAGATATACAGCGCGGACATCAGCCTTAGGTGACCGCAGTTTGAAAAGTAAGGATCCCGCCCC
TCTCCCTCCCCCCCCCCTAACGTTACTGGCCGAAGCCGCTTGGAATAAGGCCGGTGTGCGTTTGTCTATA
TGTTATTTTCCACCATATTGCCGTCTTTTGGCAATGTGAGGGCCCGGAAACCTGGCCCTGTCTTCTTGAC
GAGCATTCCTAGGGGTCTTTCCCCTCTCGCCAAAGGAATGCAAGGTCTGTTGAATGTCGTGAAGGAAGCA
GTTCCTCTGGAAGCTTCTTGAAGACAAACAACGTCTGTAGCGACCCTTTGCAGGCAGCGGAACCCCCCAC
CTGGCGACAGGTGCCTCTGCGGCCAAAAGCCACGTGTATAAGATACACCTGCAAAGGCGGCACAACCCCA
GTGCCACGTTGTGAGTTGGATAGTTGTGGAAAGAGTCAAATGGCTCTCCTCAAGCGTATTCAACAAGGGG
CTGAAGGATGCCCAGAAGGTACCCCATTGTATGGGATCTGATCTGGGGCCTCGGTGCACATGCTTTACAT
GTGTTTAGTCGAGGTTAAAAAAACGTCTAGGCCCCCCGAACCACGGGGACGTGGTTTTCCTTTGAAAAAC
ACGATGATAAGCTTGCCACAACCCACAAGGAGACGACCTTCCATGACCGAGTACAAGCCCACGGTGCGCC
TCGCCACCCGCGACGACGTCCCCCGGGCCGTACGCACCCTCGCCGCCGCGTTCGCCGACTACCCCGCCAC
GCGCCACACCGTCGACCCGGACCGCCACATCGAGCGGGTCACCGAGCTGCAAGAACTCTTCCTCACGCGC
GTCGGGCTCGACATCGGCAAGGTGTGGGTCGCGGACGACGGCGCCGCGGTGGCGGTCTGGACCACGCCGG
AGAGCGTCGAAGCGGGGGCGGTGTTCGCCGAGATCGGCCCGCGCATGGCCGAGTTGAGCGGTTCCCGGCT
GGCCGCGCAGCAACAGATGGAAGGCCTCCTGGCGCCGCACCGGCCCAAGGAGCCCGCGTGGTTCCTGGCC
ACCGTCGGCGTCTCGCCCGACCACCAGGGCAAGGGTCTGGGCAGCGCCGTCGTGCTCCCCGGAGTGGAGG
CGGCCGAGCGCGCCGGGGTGCCCGCCTTCCTGGAGACCTCCGCGCCCCGCAACCTCCCCTTCTACGAGCG
GCTCGGCTTCACCGTCACCGCCGACGTCGAGGTGCCCGAAGGACCGCGCACCTGGTGCATGACCCGCAAG
CCCGGTGCCTAGACGCGTCTGGAACAATCAACCTCTGGATTACAAAATTTGTGAAAGATTGACTGGTATT
CTTAACTATGTTGCTCCTTTTACGCTATGTGGATACGCTGCTTTAATGCCTTTGTATCATGCTATTGCTT
CCCGTATGGCTTTCATTTTCTCCTCCTTGTATAAATCCTGGTTGCTGTCTCTTTATGAGGAGTTGTGGCC
CGTTGTCAGGCAACGTGGCGTGGTGTGCACTGTGTTTGCTGACGCAACCCCCACTGGTTGGGGCATTGCC
ACCACCTGTCAGCTCCTTTCCGGGACTTTCGCTTTCCCCCTCCCTATTGCCACGGCGGAACTCATCGCCG
CCTGCCTTGCCCGCTGCTGGACAGGGGCTCGGCTGTTGGGCACTGACAATTCCGTGGTGTTGTCGGGGAA
GCTGACGTCCTTTCCATGGCTGCTCGCCTGTGTTGCCACCTGGATTCTGCGCGGGACGTCCTTCTGCTAC
GTCCCTTCGGCCCTCAATCCAGCGGACCTTCCTTCCCGCGGCCTGCTGCCGGCTCTGCGGCCTCTTCCGC
GTCTTCGCCTTCGCCCTCAGACGAGTCGGATCTCCCTTTGGGCCGCCTCCCCGCCTGGAATTAATTCTGC
AGTCGAGACCTAGAAAAACATGGAGCAATCACAAGTAGCAATACAGCAGCTACCAATGCTGATTGTGCCT
GGCTAGAAGCACAAGAGGAGGAGGAGGTGGGTTTTCCAGTCACACCTCAGGTACCTTTAAGACCAATGAC
TTACAAGGCAGCTGTAGATCTTAGCCACTTTTTAAAAGAAAAGAGGGGACTGGAAGGGCTAATTCACTCC
CAACGAAGACAAGATATCCTTGATCTGTGGATCTACCACACACAAGGCTACTTCCCTGATTAGCAGAACT
ACACACCAGGGCCAGGGGTCAGATATCCACTGACCTTTGGATGGTGCTACAAGCTAGTACCAGTTGAGCC
AGATAAGGTAGAAGAGGCCAATAAAGGAGAGAACACCAGCTTGTTACACCCTGTGAGCCTGCATGGGATG
GATGACCCGGAGAGAGAAGTGTTAGAGTGGAGGTTTGACAGCCGCCTAGCATTTCATCACGTGGCCCGAG
AGCTGCATCCGGAGTACTTCAAGAACTGCTGATATCGAGCTTGCTACAAGGGACTTTCCGCTGGGGACTT
TCCAGGGAGGCGTGGCCTGGGCGGGACTGGGGAGTGGCGAGCCCTCAGATCCTGCATATAAGCAGCTGCT
TTTTGCCTGTACTGGGTCTCTCTGGTTAGACCAGATCTGAGCCTGGGAGCTCTCTGGCTAACTAGGGAAC
CCACTGCTTAAGCCTCAATAAAGCTTGCCTTGAGTGCTTCAAGTAGTGTGTGCCCGTCTGTTGTGTGACT
CTGGTAACTAGAGATCCCTCAGACCCTTTTAGTCAGTGTGGAAAATCTCTAGCAGTAGTAGTTCATGTCA
TCTTATTATTCAGTATTTATAACTTGCAAAGAAATGAATATCAGAGAGTGAGAGGCCTTGACATTGCTAG
CGTTTACCGTCGACCTCTAGCTAGAGCTTGGCGTAATCATGGTCATAGCTGTTTCCTGTGTGAAATTGTT
ATCCGCTCACAATTCCACACAACATACGAGCCGGAAGCATAAAGTGTAAAGCCTGGGGTGCCTAATGAGT
GAGCTAACTCACATTAATTGCGTTGCGCTCACTGCCCGCTTTCCAGTCGGGAAACCTGTCGTGCCAGCTG
CATTAATGAATCGGCCAACGCGCGGGGAGAGGCGGTTTGCGTATTGGGCGCTCTTCCGCTTCCTCGCTCA
CTGACTCGCTGCGCTCGGTCGTTCGGCTGCGGCGAGCGGTATCAGCTCACTCAAAGGCGGTAATACGGTT
ATCCACAGAATCAGGGGATAACGCAGGAAAGAACATGTGAGCAAAAGGCCAGCAAAAGGCCAGGAACCGT
AAAAAGGCCGCGTTGCTGGCGTTTTTCCATAGGCTCCGCCCCCCTGACGAGCATCACAAAAATCGACGCT
CAAGTCAGAGGTGGCGAAACCCGACAGGACTATAAAGATACCAGGCGTTTCCCCCTGGAAGCTCCCTCGT
GCGCTCTCCTGTTCCGACCCTGCCGCTTACCGGATACCTGTCCGCCTTTCTCCCTTCGGGAAGCGTGGCG
CTTTCTCATAGCTCACGCTGTAGGTATCTCAGTTCGGTGTAGGTCGTTCGCTCCAAGCTGGGCTGTGTGC
ACGAACCCCCCGTTCAGCCCGACCGCTGCGCCTTATCCGGTAACTATCGTCTTGAGTCCAACCCGGTAAG
ACACGACTTATCGCCACTGGCAGCAGCCACTGGTAACAGGATTAGCAGAGCGAGGTATGTAGGCGGTGCT
ACAGAGTTCTTGAAGTGGTGGCCTAACTACGGCTACACTAGAAGAACAGTATTTGGTATCTGCGCTCTGC
TGAAGCCAGTTACCTTCGGAAAAAGAGTTGGTAGCTCTTGATCCGGCAAACAAACCACCGCTGGTAGCGG
TGGTTTTTTTGTTTGCAAGCAGCAGATTACGCGCAGAAAAAAAGGATCTCAAGAAGATCCTTTGATCTTT
TCTACGGGGTCTGACGCTCAGTGGAACGAAAACTCACGTTAAGGGATTTTGGTCATGAGATTATCAAAAA
GGATCTTCACCTAGATCCTTTTAAATTAAAAATGAAGTTTTAAATCAATCTAAAGTATATATGAGTAAAC
TTGGTCTGACAGTTACCAATGCTTAATCAGTGAGGCACCTATCTCAGCGATCTGTCTATTTCGTTCATCC
ATAGTTGCCTGACTCCCCGTCGTGTAGATAACTACGATACGGGAGGGCTTACCATCTGGCCCCAGTGCTG
CAATGATACCGCGAGACCCACGCTCACCGGCTCCAGATTTATCAGCAATAAACCAGCCAGCCGGAAGGGC
CGAGCGCAGAAGTGGTCCTGCAACTTTATCCGCCTCCATCCAGTCTATTAATTGTTGCCGGGAAGCTAGA
GTAAGTAGTTCGCCAGTTAATAGTTTGCGCAACGTTGTTGCCATTGCTACAGGCATCGTGGTGTCACGCT
CGTCGTTTGGTATGGCTTCATTCAGCTCCGGTTCCCAACGATCAAGGCGAGTTACATGATCCCCCATGTT
GTGCAAAAAAGCGGTTAGCTCCTTCGGTCCTCCGATCGTTGTCAGAAGTAAGTTGGCCGCAGTGTTATCA
CTCATGGTTATGGCAGCACTGCATAATTCTCTTACTGTCATGCCATCCGTAAGATGCTTTTCTGTGACTG
GTGAGTACTCAACCAAGTCATTCTGAGAATAGTGTATGCGGCGACCGAGTTGCTCTTGCCCGGCGTCAAT
ACGGGATAATACCGCGCCACATAGCAGAACTTTAAAAGTGCTCATCATTGGAAAACGTTCTTCGGGGCGA
AAACTCTCAAGGATCTTACCGCTGTTGAGATCCAGTTCGATGTAACCCACTCGTGCACCCAACTGATCTT
CAGCATCTTTTACTTTCACCAGCGTTTCTGGGTGAGCAAAAACAGGAAGGCAAAATGCCGCAAAAAAGGG
AATAAGGGCGACACGGAAATGTTGAATACTCATACTCTTCCTTTTTCAATATTATTGAAGCATTTATCAG
GGTTATTGTCTCATGAGCGGATACATATTTGAATGTATTTAGAAAAATAAACAAATAGGGGTTCCGCGCA
CATTTCCCCGAAAAGTGCCACCTGACGTCGACGGATCGGGAGATCAACTTGTTTATTGCAGCTTATAATG
GTTACAAATAAAGCAATAGCATCACAAATTTCACAAATAAAGCATTTTTTTCACTGCATTCTAGTTGTGG
TTTGTCCAAACTCATCAATGTATCTTATCATGTCTGGATCAACTGGATAACTCAAGCTAACCAAAATCAT
CCCAAACTTCCCACCCCATACCCTATTACCACTGCCAATTACCTGTGGTTTCATTTACTCTAAACCTGTG
ATTCCTCTGAATTATTTTCATTTTAAAGAAATTGTATTTGTTAAATATGTACTACAAACTTAGTAGT
